>Addgene plasmid #105541 | pENN.AAV.CamKII0.4.eGFP.WPRE.rBG | depositor full sequence | sequence record 201062 | pENN.AAV.CamKII0.4.eGFP.WPRE.rBG sequence 5193 bps
CTGCGCGCTCGCTCGCTCACTGAGGCCGCCCGGGCAAAGCCCGGGCGTCGGGCGACCTTTGGTCGCCCGG
CCTCAGTGAGCGAGCGAGCGCGCAGAGAGGGAGTGGCCAACTCCATCACTAGGGGTTCCTTGTAGTTAAT
GATTAACCCGCCATGCTACTTATCTACCAGGGTAATGGGGATCCTCTAGAACTATAGCTAGCATGCCTAA
CTTGTGGACTAAGTTTGTTCACATCCCCTTCTCCAACCCCCTCAGTACATCACCCTGGGGGAACAGGGTC
CACTTGCTCCTGGGCCCACACAGTCCTGCAGTATTGTGTATATAAGGCCAGGGCAAAGAGGAGCAGGTTT
TAAAGTGAAAGGCAGGCAGGTGTTGGGGAGGCAGTTACCGGGGCAACGGGAACAGGGCGTTTCGGAGGTG
GTTGCCATGGGGACCTGGATGCTGACGAAGGCTCGCGAGGCTGTGAGCAGCCACAGTGCCCTGCTCAGAA
GCCCCAAGCTCGTCAGTCAAGCCGGTTCTCCGTTTGCACTCAGGAGCACGGGCAGGCGAGTGGCCCCTAG
TTCTGGGGGCAGCTCTAGAGCCGATCCCCGGGTACCGGTCGCCACCATGGTGAGCAAGGGCGAGGAGCTG
TTCACCGGGGTGGTGCCCATCCTGGTCGAGCTGGACGGCGACGTAAACGGCCACAAGTTCAGCGTGTCCG
GCGAGGGCGAGGGCGATGCCACCTACGGCAAGCTGACCCTGAAGTTCATCTGCACCACCGGCAAGCTGCC
CGTGCCCTGGCCCACCCTCGTGACCACCCTGACCTACGGCGTGCAGTGCTTCAGCCGCTACCCCGACCAC
ATGAAGCAGCACGACTTCTTCAAGTCCGCCATGCCCGAAGGCTACGTCCAGGAGCGCACCATCTTCTTCA
AGGACGACGGCAACTACAAGACCCGCGCCGAGGTGAAGTTCGAGGGCGACACCCTGGTGAACCGCATCGA
GCTGAAGGGCATCGACTTCAAGGAGGACGGCAACATCCTGGGGCACAAGCTGGAGTACAACTACAACAGC
CACAACGTCTATATCATGGCCGACAAGCAGAAGAACGGCATCAAGGTGAACTTCAAGATCCGCCACAACA
TCGAGGACGGCAGCGTGCAGCTCGCCGACCACTACCAGCAGAACACCCCCATCGGCGACGGCCCCGTGCT
GCTGCCCGACAACCACTACCTGAGCACCCAGTCCGCCCTGAGCAAAGACCCCAACGAGAAGCGCGATCAC
ATGGTCCTGCTGGAGTTCGTGACCGCCGCCGGGATCACTCTCGGCATGGACGAGCTGTACAAGTAAAGCG
GCCGCGACTCTAGAATTGTACCTCTAGAGTCGACCCGGGCGGCCTCGATCAAGCTTATCGATAATCAACC
TCTGGATTACAAAATTTGTGAAAGATTGACTGGTATTCTTAACTATGTTGCTCCTTTTACGCTATGTGGA
TACGCTGCTTTAATGCCTTTGTATCATGCTATTGCTTCCCGTATGGCTTTCATTTTCTCCTCCTTGTATA
AATCCTGGTTGCTGTCTCTTTATGAGGAGTTGTGGCCCGTTGTCAGGCAACGTGGCGTGGTGTGCACTGT
GTTTGCTGACGCAACCCCCACTGGTTGGGGCATTGCCACCACCTGTCAGCTCCTTTCCGGGACTTTCGCT
TTCCCCCTCCCTATTGCCACGGCGGAACTCATCGCCGCCTGCCTTGCCCGCTGCTGGACAGGGGCTCGGC
TGTTGGGCACTGACAATTCCGTGGTGTTGTCGGGGAAATCATCGTCCTTTCCTTGGCTGCTCGCCTGTGT
TGCCACCTGGATTCTGCGCGGGACGTCCTTCTGCTACGTCCCTTCGGCCCTCAATCCAGCGGACCTTCCT
TCCCGCGGCCTGCTGCCGGCTCTGCGGCCTCTTCCGCGTCTTCGCCTTCGCCCTCAGACGAGTCGGATCT
CCCTTTGGGCCGCCTCCCCGCATCGATACCGTCGATCGAGGACGGGGTGAACTACGCCTGAGGATCCGAT
CTTTTTCCCTCTGCCAAAAATTATGGGGACATCATGAAGCCCCTTGAGCATCTGACTTCTGGCTAATAAA
GGAAATTTATTTTCATTGCAATAGTGTGTTGGAATTTTTTGTGTCTCTCACTCGGAAGCAATTCGTTGAT
CTGAATTTCGACCACCCATAATACCCATTACCCTGGTAGATAAGTAGCATGGCGGGTTAATCATTAACTA
CAAGGAACCCCTAGTGATGGAGTTGGCCACTCCCTCTCTGCGCGCTCGCTCGCTCACTGAGGCCGGGCGA
CCAAAGGTCGCCCGACGCCCGGGCTTTGCCCGGGCGGCCTCAGTGAGCGAGCGAGCGCGCAGCCTTAATT
AACCTAATTCACTGGCCGTCGTTTTACAACGTCGTGACTGGGAAAACCCTGGCGTTACCCAACTTAATCG
CCTTGCAGCACATCCCCCTTTCGCCAGCTGGCGTAATAGCGAAGAGGCCCGCACCGATCGCCCTTCCCAA
CAGTTGCGCAGCCTGAATGGCGAATGGG
[124 nt withheld, positions 2549-2672]
C
[91 nt withheld, positions 2674-2764]
A
[49 nt withheld, positions 2766-2814]
CCTTTGACGTTGGAGTCCACGTTCTTT
[37 nt withheld, positions 2842-2878]
ACCCTATCTCGGTCTATTCTTTTGATTTATAAGGGATTTTGCCGATTTCGGCCTATTGGTTAAAAAATGA
GCTGATTTAACAAAAATTTAACGCGAATTTTAACAAAATATTAACGCTTACAATTTAGGTGGCACTTTTC
GGGGAAATGTGCGCGGAACCCCTATTTGTTTATTTTTCTAAATACATTCAAATATGTATCCGCTCATGAG
ACAATAACCCTGATAAATGCTTCAATAATATTGAAAAAGGAAGAGTATGAGTATTCAACATTTCCGTGTC
GCCCTTATTCCCTTTTTTGCGGCATTTTGCCTTCCTGTTTTTGCTCACCCAGAAACGCTGGTGAAAGTAA
AAGATGCTGAAGATCAGTTGGGTGCACGAGTGGGTTACATCGAACTGGATCTCAACAGCGGTAAGATCCT
TGAGAGTTTTCGCCCCGAAGAACGTTTTCCAATGATGAGCACTTTTAAAGTTCTGCTATGTGGCGCGGTA
TTATCCCGTATTGACGCCGGGCAAGAGCAACTCGGTCGCCGCATACACTATTCTCAGAATGACTTGGTTG
AGTACTCACCAGTCACAGAAAAGCATCTTACGGATGGCATGACAGTAAGAGAATTATGCAGTGCTGCCAT
AACCATGAGTGATAACACTGCGGCCAACTTACTTCTGACAACGATCGGAGGACCGAAGGAGCTAACCGCT
TTTTTGCACAACATGGGGGATCATGTAACTCGCCTTGATCGTTGGGAACCGGAGCTGAATGAAGCCATAC
CAAACGACGAGCGTGACACCACGATGCCTGTAGCAATGGCAACAACGTTGCGCAAACTATTAACTGGCGA
ACTACTTACTCTAGCTTCCCGGCAACAATTAATAGACTGGATGGAGGCGGATAAAGTTGCAGGACCACTT
CTGCGCTCGGCCCTTCCGGCTGGCTGGTTTATTGCTGATAAATCTGGAGCCGGTGAGCGTGGGTCTCGCG
GTATCATTGCAGCACTGGGGCCAGATGGTAAGCCCTCCCGTATCGTAGTTATCTACACGACGGGGAGTCA
GGCAACTATGGATGAACGAAATAGACAGATCGCTGAGATAGGTGCCTCACTGATTAAGCATTGGTAACTG
TCAGACCAAGTTTACTCATATATACTTTAGATTGATTTAAAACTTCATTTTTAATTTAAAAGGATCTAGG
TGAAGATCCTTTTTGATAATCTCATGACCAAAATCCCTTAACGTGAGTTTTCGTTCCACTGAGCGTCAGA
CCCCGTAGAAAAGATCAAAGGATCTTCTTGAGATCCTTTTTTTCTGCGCGTAATCTGCTGCTTGCAAACA
AAAAAACCACCGCTACCAGCGGTGGTTTGTTTGCCGGATCAAGAGCTACCAACTCTTTTTCCGAAGGTAA
CTGGCTTCAGCAGAGCGCAGATACCAAATACTGTTCTTCTAGTGTAGCCGTAGTTAGGCCACCACTTCAA
GAACTCTGTAGCACCGCCTACATACCTCGCTCTGCTAATCCTGTTACCAGTGGCTGCTGCCAGTGGCGAT
AAGTCGTGTCTTACCGGGTTGGACTCAAGACGATAGTTACCGGATAAGGCGCAGCGGTCGGGCTGAACGG
GGGGTTCGTGCACACAGCCCAGCTTGGAGCGAACGACCTACACCGAACTGAGATACCTACAGCGTGAGCT
ATGAGAAAGCGCCACGCTTCCCGAAGGGAGAAAGGCGGACAGGTATCCGGTAAGCGGCAGGGTCGGAACA
GGAGAGCGCACGAGGGAGCTTCCAGGGGGAAACGCCTGGTATCTTTATAGTCCTGTCGGGTTTCGCCACC
TCTGACTTGAGCGTCGATTTTTGTGATGCTCGTCAGGGGGGCGGAGCCTATGGAAAAACGCCAGCAACGC
GGCCTTTTTACGGTTCCTGGCCTTTTGCTGGCCTTTTGCTCACATGTTCTTTCCTGCGTTATCCCCTGAT
TCTGTGGATAACCGTATTACCGCCTTTGAGTGAGCTGATACCGCTCGCCGCAGCCGAACGACCGAGCGCA
GCGAGTCAGTGAGCGAGGAAGCGGAAGAGCGCCCAATACGCAAACCGCCTCTCCCCGCGCGTTGGCCGAT
TCATTAATGCAGCTGGCACGACAGGTTTCCCGACTGGAAAGCGGGCAGTGAGCGCAACGCAATTAATGTG
AGTTAGCTCACTCATTAGGCACCCCAGGCTTTACACTTTATGCTTCCGGCTCGTATGTTGTGTGGAATTG
TGAGCGGATAACAATTTCACACAGGAAACAGCTATGACCATGATTACGCCAGATTTAATTAAGGCCTTAA
TTAGG
Features (pLannotate 1.2.2; 15 found; start..end, strand, type, name):
    210..573     +  promoter       CaMKII promoter (fragment): promoter for the mouse calcium/calmodulin-dependent kinase II α subunit
    607..1326    +  CDS            EGFP: the original enhanced GFP (Yang et al., 1996) mammalian codon-optimized
   1393..1981    +  misc_feature   WPRE: woodchuck hepatitis virus posttranscriptional regulatory element
   2095..2150    +  polyA_signal   β-globin poly(A) signal: rabbit β-globin polyadenylation signal (Gil and Proudfoot, 1987)
   2243..2373    +  repeat_region  AAV2 ITR (fragment): inverted terminal repeat of adeno-associated virus serotype 2 inverted
   2387..2544    +  CDS            lacZα (fragment): LacZα fragment of β-galactosidase; lacZ fragment
   2549..2977    +  rep_origin     f1 ori (sequence partly withheld): f1 bacteriophage origin of replication; arrow indicates direction of (+) strand synthesis
   3030..3134    +  promoter       AmpR promoter: bla
   3135..3995    +  CDS            AmpR: β-lactamase; bla; confers resistance to ampicillin, carbenicillin, and related antibiotics
   4166..4754    +  rep_origin     ori: high-copy-number ColE1/pMB1/pBR322/pUC origin of replication
   4937..5029    +  CDS            lacI (fragment): lac repressor; lacI; The lac repressor binds to the lac operator to inhibit transcription in E. coli. This inhibition can be relieved by adding lactose or isopropyl-β-D-thiogalactopyranoside (IPTG).
   5042..5063    +  protein_bind   CAP binding site: CAP binding activates transcription in the presence of cAMP. E. coli catabolite activator protein
   5078..5108    +  promoter       lac promoter: promoter for the E. coli lac operon
   5116..5132    +  protein_bind   lac operator: The lac repressor binds to the lac operator to inhibit transcription in E. coli. This inhibition can be relieved by adding lactose or isopropyl-β-D-thiogalactopyranoside (IPTG). lac repressor encoded by lacI
   5193..130     -  repeat_region  AAV2 ITR (fragment) (across the origin): inverted terminal repeat of adeno-associated virus serotype 2 inverted
