>Addgene plasmid #105541 | pENN.AAV.CamKII0.4.eGFP.WPRE.rBG | addgene full sequence | sequence record 202384 | Addgene NGS Result
CTGCGCGCTCGCTCGCTCACTGAGGCCGCCCGGGCAAAGCCCGGGCGKCGKSCGRSCWWWGSYCGSSCGG
CCTCAGTGAGCGAGCGAGCGCGCAGAGAGGGAGTGGCCAACTCCATCACTAGGGGTTCCTTGTAGTTAAT
GATTAACCCGCCATGCTACTTATCTACCAGGGTAATGGGGATCCTCTAGAACTATAGCTAGCATGCCTAA
CTTGTGGACTAAGTTTGTTCACATCCCCTTCTCCAACCCCCTCAGTACATCACCCTGGGGGAACAGGGTC
CACTTGCTCCTGGGCCCACACAGTCCTGCAGTATTGTGTATATAAGGCCAGGGCAAAGAGGAGCAGGTTT
TAAAGTGAAAGGCAGGCAGGTGTTGGGGAGGCAGTTACCGGGGCAACGGGAACAGGGCGTTTCGGAGGTG
GTTGCCATGGGGACCTGGATGCTGACGAAGGCTCGCGAGGCTGTGAGCAGCCACAGTGCCCTGCTCAGAA
GCCCCAAGCTCGTCAGTCAAGCCGGTTCTCCGTTTGCACTCAGGAGCACGGGCAGGCGAGTGGCCCCTAG
TTCTGGGGGCAGCTCTAGAGCCGATCCCCGGGTACCGGTCGCCACCATGGTGAGCAAGGGCGAGGAGCTG
TTCACCGGGGTGGTGCCCATCCTGGTCGAGCTGGACGGCGACGTAAACGGCCACAAGTTCAGCGTGTCCG
GCGAGGGCGAGGGCGATGCCACCTACGGCAAGCTGACCCTGAAGTTCATCTGCACCACCGGCAAGCTGCC
CGTGCCCTGGCCCACCCTCGTGACCACCCTGACCTACGGCGTGCAGTGCTTCAGCCGCTACCCCGACCAC
ATGAAGCAGCACGACTTCTTCAAGTCCGCCATGCCCGAAGGCTACGTCCAGGAGCGCACCATCTTCTTCA
AGGACGACGGCAACTACAAGACCCGCGCCGAGGTGAAGTTCGAGGGCGACACCCTGGTGAACCGCATCGA
GCTGAAGGGCATCGACTTCAAGGAGGACGGCAACATCCTGGGGCACAAGCTGGAGTACAACTACAACAGC
CACAACGTCTATATCATGGCCGACAAGCAGAAGAACGGCATCAAGGTGAACTTCAAGATCCGCCACAACA
TCGAGGACGGCAGCGTGCAGCTCGCCGACCACTACCAGCAGAACACCCCCATCGGCGACGGCCCCGTGCT
GCTGCCCGACAACCACTACCTGAGCACCCAGTCCGCCCTGAGCAAAGACCCCAACGAGAAGCGCGATCAC
ATGGTCCTGCTGGAGTTCGTGACCGCCGCCGGGATCACTCTCGGCATGGACGAGCTGTACAAGTAAAGCG
GCCGCGACTCTAGAATTGTACCTCTAGAGTCGACCCGGGCGGCCTCGATCAAGCTTATCGATAATCAACC
TCTGGATTACAAAATTTGTGAAAGATTGACTGGTATTCTTAACTATGTTGCTCCTTTTACGCTATGTGGA
TACGCTGCTTTAATGCCTTTGTATCATGCTATTGCTTCCCGTATGGCTTTCATTTTCTCCTCCTTGTATA
AATCCTGGTTGCTGTCTCTTTATGAGGAGTTGTGGCCCGTTGTCAGGCAACGTGGCGTGGTGTGCACTGT
GTTTGCTGACGCAACCCCCACTGGTTGGGGCATTGCCACCACCTGTCAGCTCCTTTCCGGGACTTTCGCT
TTCCCCCTCCCTATTGCCACGGCGGAACTCATCGCCGCCTGCCTTGCCCGCTGCTGGACAGGGGCTCGGC
TGTTGGGCACTGACAATTCCGTGGTGTTGTCGGGGAAATCATCGTCCTTTCCTTGGCTGCTCGCCTGTGT
TGCCACCTGGATTCTGCGCGGGACGTCCTTCTGCTACGTCCCTTCGGCCCTCAATCCAGCGGACCTTCCT
TCCCGCGGCCTGCTGCCGGCTCTGCGGCCTCTTCCGCGTCTTCGCCTTCGCCCTCAGACGAGTCGGATCT
CCCTTTGGGCCGCCTCCCCGCATCGATACCGTCGATCGAGGACGGGGTGAACTACGCCTGAGGATCCGAT
CTTTTTCCCTCTGCCAAAAATTATGGGGACATCATGAAGCCCCTTGAGCATCTGACTTCTGGCTAATAAA
GGAAATTTATTTTCATTGCAATAGTGTGTTGGAATTTTTTGTGTCTCTCACTCGGAAGCAATTCGTTGAT
CTGAATTTCGACCACCCATAATACCCATTACCCTGGTAGATAAGTAGCATGGCGGGTTAATCATTAACTA
CAAGGAACCCCTAGTGATGGAGTTGGCCACTCCCTCTCTGCGCGCTCGCTCGCTCACTGAGGCCGGGCGA
CCAAAGGTCGCCCGACGCCCGGGCTTTGCCCGGGCGGCCTCAGTGAGCGAGCGAGCGCGCAGCCTTAATT
AACCTAATTCACTGGCCGTCGTTTTACAACGTCGTGACTGGGAAAACCCTGGCGTTACCCAACTTAATCG
CCTTGCAGCACATCCCCCTTTCGCCAGCTGGCGTAATAGCGAAGAGGCCCGCACCGATCGCCCTTCCCAA
CAGTTGCGCAGCCTGAATGGCGAATGGG
[124 nt withheld, positions 2549-2672]
C
[91 nt withheld, positions 2674-2764]
A
[49 nt withheld, positions 2766-2814]
CCTTTGACGTTGGAGTCCACGTTCTTT
[37 nt withheld, positions 2842-2878]
ACCCTATCTCGGTCTATTCTTTTGATTTATAAGGGATTTTGCCGATTTCGGCCTATTGGTTAAAAAATGA
GCTGATTTAACAAAAATTTAACGCGAATTTTAACAAAATATTAACGCTTACAATTTAGGTGGCACTTTTC
GGGGAAATGTGCGCGGAACCCCTATTTGTTTATTTTTCTAAATACATTCAAATATGTATCCGCTCATGAG
ACAATAACCCTGATAAATGCTTCAATAATATTGAAAAAGGAAGAGTATGAGTATTCAACATTTCCGTGTC
GCCCTTATTCCCTTTTTTGCGGCATTTTGCCTTCCTGTTTTTGCTCACCCAGAAACGCTGGTGAAAGTAA
AAGATGCTGAAGATCAGTTGGGTGCACGAGTGGGTTACATCGAACTGGATCTCAACAGCGGTAAGATCCT
TGAGAGTTTTCGCCCCGAAGAACGTTTTCCAATGATGAGCACTTTTAAAGTTCTGCTATGTGGCGCGGTA
TTATCCCGTATTGACGCCGGGCAAGAGCAACTCGGTCGCCGCATACACTATTCTCAGAATGACTTGGTTG
AGTACTCACCAGTCACAGAAAAGCATCTTACGGATGGCATGACAGTAAGAGAATTATGCAGTGCTGCCAT
AACCATGAGTGATAACACTGCGGCCAACTTACTTCTGACAACGATCGGAGGACCGAAGGAGCTAACCGCT
TTTTTGCACAACATGGGGGATCATGTAACTCGCCTTGATCGTTGGGAACCGGAGCTGAATGAAGCCATAC
CAAACGACGAGCGTGACACCACGATGCCTGTAGCAATGGCAACAACGTTGCGCAAACTATTAACTGGCGA
ACTACTTACTCTAGCTTCCCGGCAACAATTAATAGACTGGATGGAGGCGGATAAAGTTGCAGGACCACTT
CTGCGCTCGGCCCTTCCGGCTGGCTGGTTTATTGCTGATAAATCTGGAGCCGGTGAGCGTGGGTCTCGCG
GTATCATTGCAGCACTGGGGCCAGATGGTAAGCCCTCCCGTATCGTAGTTATCTACACGACGGGGAGTCA
GGCAACTATGGATGAACGAAATAGACAGATCGCTGAGATAGGTGCCTCACTGATTAAGCATTGGTAACTG
TCAGACCAAGTTTACTCATATATACTTTAGATTGATTTAAAACTTCATTTTTAATTTAAAAGGATCTAGG
TGAAGATCCTTTTTGATAATCTCATGACCAAAATCCCTTAACGTGAGTTTTCGTTCCACTGAGCGTCAGA
CCCCGTAGAAAAGATCAAAGGATCTTCTTGAGATCCTTTTTTTCTGCGCGTAATCTGCTGCTTGCAAACA
AAAAAACCACCGCTACCAGCGGTGGTTTGTTTGCCGGATCAAGAGCTACCAACTCTTTTTCCGAAGGTAA
CTGGCTTCAGCAGAGCGCAGATACCAAATACTGTTCTTCTAGTGTAGCCGTAGTTAGGCCACCACTTCAA
GAACTCTGTAGCACCGCCTACATACCTCGCTCTGCTAATCCTGTTACCAGTGGCTGCTGCCAGTGGCGAT
AAGTCGTGTCTTACCGGGTTGGACTCAAGACGATAGTTACCGGATAAGGCGCAGCGGTCGGGCTGAACGG
GGGGTTCGTGCACACAGCCCAGCTTGGAGCGAACGACCTACACCGAACTGAGATACCTACAGCGTGAGCT
ATGAGAAAGCGCCACGCTTCCCGAAGGGAGAAAGGCGGACAGGTATCCGGTAAGCGGCAGGGTCGGAACA
GGAGAGCGCACGAGGGAGCTTCCAGGGGGAAACGCCTGGTATCTTTATAGTCCTGTCGGGTTTCGCCACC
TCTGACTTGAGCGTCGATTTTTGTGATGCTCGTCAGGGGGGCGGAGCCTATGGAAAAACGCCAGCAACGC
GGCCTTTTTACGGTTCCTGGCCTTTTGCTGGCCTTTTGCTCACATGTTCTTTCCTGCGTTATCCCCTGAT
TCTGTGGATAACCGTATTACCGCCTTTGAGTGAGCTGATACCGCTCGCCGCAGCCGAACGACCGAGCGCA
GCGAGTCAGTGAGCGAGGAAGCGGAAGAGCGCCCAATACGCAAACCGCCTCTCCCCGCGCGTTGGCCGAT
TCATTAATGCAGCTGGCACGACAGGTTTCCCGACTGGAAAGCGGGCAGTGAGCGCAACGCAATTAATGTG
AGTTAGCTCACTCATTAGGCACCCCAGGCTTTACACTTTATGCTTCCGGCTCGTATGTTGTGTGGAATTG
TGAGCGGATAACAATTTCACACAGGAAACAGCTATGACCATGATTACGCCAGATTTAATTAAGGCCTTAA
TTAGG
Features (pLannotate 1.2.2; 14 found; start..end, strand, type, name):
    210..573     +  promoter       CaMKII promoter (fragment): promoter for the mouse calcium/calmodulin-dependent kinase II α subunit
    607..1326    +  CDS            EGFP: the original enhanced GFP (Yang et al., 1996) mammalian codon-optimized
   1393..1981    +  misc_feature   WPRE: woodchuck hepatitis virus posttranscriptional regulatory element
   2095..2150    +  polyA_signal   β-globin poly(A) signal: rabbit β-globin polyadenylation signal (Gil and Proudfoot, 1987)
   2243..2373    +  repeat_region  AAV2 ITR (fragment): inverted terminal repeat of adeno-associated virus serotype 2 inverted
   2387..2544    +  CDS            lacZα (fragment): LacZα fragment of β-galactosidase; lacZ fragment
   2549..2977    +  rep_origin     f1 ori (sequence partly withheld): f1 bacteriophage origin of replication; arrow indicates direction of (+) strand synthesis
   3030..3134    +  promoter       AmpR promoter: bla
   3135..3995    +  CDS            AmpR: β-lactamase; bla; confers resistance to ampicillin, carbenicillin, and related antibiotics
   4166..4754    +  rep_origin     ori: high-copy-number ColE1/pMB1/pBR322/pUC origin of replication
   4937..5029    +  CDS            lacI (fragment): lac repressor; lacI; The lac repressor binds to the lac operator to inhibit transcription in E. coli. This inhibition can be relieved by adding lactose or isopropyl-β-D-thiogalactopyranoside (IPTG).
   5042..5063    +  protein_bind   CAP binding site: CAP binding activates transcription in the presence of cAMP. E. coli catabolite activator protein
   5078..5108    +  promoter       lac promoter: promoter for the E. coli lac operon
   5116..5132    +  protein_bind   lac operator: The lac repressor binds to the lac operator to inhibit transcription in E. coli. This inhibition can be relieved by adding lactose or isopropyl-β-D-thiogalactopyranoside (IPTG). lac repressor encoded by lacI
