[The description below was written by a language model from this plasmid's Addgene catalogue record and pLannotate feature annotations shown in this document.]
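Description:
pENN.AAV.CamKII0.4.eGFP.WPRE.rBG is a 5,193 bp AAV transfer (cis) plasmid on a pAAV backbone, designed to package a simple fluorescent reporter cassette into recombinant adeno-associated virus for delivery to mammalian cells. In bacteria it is maintained by a high-copy ColE1/pUC-type origin and selected with ampicillin through the β-lactamase gene and its own promoter. The backbone also carries an f1 phage origin and remnants of a lac cloning region (lacZα and lacI fragments, CAP binding site, lac promoter and operator), which play no part in the viral payload.

The payload is a single expression unit. A short fragment of the mouse CaMKIIα promoter, about 0.36 kb as annotated and matching the "0.4" in the name, drives mammalian codon-optimized EGFP. This is followed by the woodchuck hepatitis virus posttranscriptional regulatory element (WPRE), which enhances transcript stability and expression, and by the rabbit β-globin polyadenylation signal (the "rBG" of the name). The cassette is flanked by AAV2 inverted terminal repeats, the only cis elements required for replication and encapsidation of the vector genome when rep, cap and helper functions are supplied in trans. Both ITRs are annotated in the depositor's sequence, one of them spanning the plasmid origin. The annotation of the repository's sequencing result lists only the downstream ITR, although the two records have the same length and otherwise identical features.

CaMKIIα promoter fragments are generally used to bias expression toward excitatory neurons, so the construct typically serves as a neuronal labelling or control vector. The record itself states only AAV expression of EGFP from the CamKII promoter, and notes availability as AAV1, AAV5 and AAV9 preparations.
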