Addgene plasmid #105541: pENN.AAV.CamKII0.4.eGFP.WPRE.rBG
Purpose: AAV expression of EGFP from CamKII promoter
Depositing lab: James M. Wilson.
Backbone
  Vector backbone: pAAV
  Vector type: Mammalian Expression, AAV
Growth in bacteria
  Bacterial resistance: Ampicillin, 100 μg/mL
  Growth temperature: 37°C
  Growth strain: NEB Stable
  Copy number: Unknown
Gene/Insert
  Gene/Insert name: EGFP
  Promoter: CamkII
  Cloning method: Unknown
Terms and licenses: Academic/Nonprofit Terms; Industry Terms: Not Available to Industry
Depositor comments: Penn Vector Core number (1917
How to cite: pENN.AAV.CamKII0.4.eGFP.WPRE.rBG was a gift from James M. Wilson (Addgene plasmid # 105541 ; http://n2t.net/addgene:105541 ; RRID:Addgene_105541) For viral preps, please replace (Addgene plasmid # 105541) in the above sentence with: (Addgene viral prep # 105541-AAV1), (Addgene viral prep # 105541-AAV5), or (Addgene viral prep # 105541-AAV9)
